LOCUS       Exported 6688 bp ds-DNA circular SYN 12-MAY-2021
DEFINITION  synthetic circular DNA
ACCESSION   .
VERSION     .
KEYWORDS    pRK5-HA GST RagD 121L
SOURCE      synthetic DNA construct
  ORGANISM  synthetic DNA construct
REFERENCE   1 (bases 1 to 6688)
  AUTHORS   Sancak Y, Peterson TR, Shaul YD, Lindquist RA, Thoreen CC, Bar-Peled
            L, Sabatini DM
  TITLE     The Rag GTPases bind raptor and mediate amino acid signaling to
            mTORC1.
  JOURNAL   Science. 2008 Jun 13. 320(5882):1496-501.
  PUBMED    18497260
REFERENCE   2 (bases 1 to 6688)
  AUTHORS   .
  TITLE     Direct Submission
  JOURNAL   Exported May 12, 2021 from SnapGene Server 1.1.58
            http://www.snapgene.com
FEATURES             Location/Qualifiers
     source          1..6688
                     /organism="synthetic DNA construct"
                     /mol_type="other DNA"
     enhancer        14..393
                     /label=CMV enhancer
                     /note="human cytomegalovirus immediate early enhancer"
     promoter        394..597
                     /label=CMV promoter
                     /note="human cytomegalovirus (CMV) immediate early
                     promoter"
     primer_bind     548..568
                     /label=CMV-F
                     /note="Human CMV immediate early promoter, forward primer"
     primer_bind     594..618
                     /label=LNCX
                     /note="Human CMV promoter, forward primer"
     promoter        828..846
                     /label=SP6 promoter
                     /note="promoter for bacteriophage SP6 RNA polymerase"
     primer_bind     828..845
                     /label=SP6
                     /note="SP6 promoter, forward primer"
     primer_bind     859..878
                     /label=pMT2-F
                     /note="Synthetic intron, forward primer"
     regulatory      963..972
                     /regulatory_class="other"
                     /note="vertebrate consensus sequence for strong initiation
                     of translation (Kozak, 1987)"
     CDS             975..1001
                     /codon_start=1
                     /product="HA (human influenza hemagglutinin) epitope tag"
                     /label=HA
                     /translation="YPYDVPDYA"
     CDS             1032..1685
                     /codon_start=1
                     /product="glutathione S-transferase from Schistosoma
                     japonicum"
                     /label=GST
                     /translation="MSPILGYWKIKGLVQPTRLLLEYLEEKYEEHLYERDEGDKWRNKK
                     FELGLEFPNLPYYIDGDVKLTQSMAIIRYIADKHNMLGGCPKERAEISMLEGAVLDIRY
                     GVSRIAYSKDFETLKVDFLSKLPEMLKMFEDRLCHKTYLNGDHVTHPDFMLYDALDVVL
                     YMDPMCLDAFPKLVCFKKRIEAIPQIDKYLKSSKYIAWPLQGWQATFGGGDHPPK"
     primer_bind     1643..1665
                     /label=pGEX 5'
                     /note="pGEX vectors, Glutathione-S-transferase, forward
                     primer"
     regulatory      2988..2997
                     /regulatory_class="other"
                     /note="vertebrate consensus sequence for strong initiation
                     of translation (Kozak, 1987)"
     polyA_signal    3001..3135
                     /label=SV40 poly(A) signal
                     /note="SV40 polyadenylation signal"
     primer_bind     complement(3038..3057)
                     /label=SV40pA-R
                     /note="SV40 polyA, reverse primer"
     primer_bind     3092..3111
                     /label=EBV-rev
                     /note="SV40 polyA terminator, reverse primer"
     promoter        3204..3561
                     /label=SV40 promoter
                     /note="SV40 enhancer and early promoter"
     primer_bind     complement(3227..3247)
                     /label=pBABE 3'
                     /note="SV40 enhancer, reverse primer for pBABE vectors"
     rep_origin      3412..3547
                     /label=SV40 ori
                     /note="SV40 origin of replication"
     primer_bind     3474..3493
                     /label=SV40pro-F
                     /note="SV40 promoter/origin, forward primer"
     primer_bind     complement(3581..3598)
                     /label=M13 Forward
                     /note="In lacZ gene. Also called M13-F20 or M13 (-21)
                     Forward"
     primer_bind     complement(3581..3597)
                     /label=M13 fwd
                     /note="common sequencing primer, one of multiple similar
                     variants"
     primer_bind     complement(3590..3612)
                     /label=M13/pUC Forward
                     /note="In lacZ gene"
     rep_origin      3810..4265
                     /direction=RIGHT
                     /label=f1 ori
                     /note="f1 bacteriophage origin of replication; arrow
                     indicates direction of (+) strand synthesis"
     primer_bind     complement(3897..3916)
                     /label=F1ori-R
                     /note="F1 origin, reverse primer"
     primer_bind     4107..4128
                     /label=F1ori-F
                     /note="F1 origin, forward primer"
     primer_bind     complement(4282..4301)
                     /label=pRS-marker
                     /note="pRS vectors, use to sequence yeast selectable
                     marker"
     primer_bind     4401..4423
                     /label=pGEX 3'
                     /note="pGEX vectors, reverse primer"
     primer_bind     complement(4461..4479)
                     /label=pBRforEco
                     /note="pBR322 vectors, upsteam of EcoRI site, forward
                     primer"
     promoter        4547..4651
                     /gene="bla"
                     /label=AmpR promoter
     CDS             4652..5512
                     /codon_start=1
                     /gene="bla"
                     /product="beta-lactamase"
                     /label=AmpR
                     /note="confers resistance to ampicillin, carbenicillin, and
                     related antibiotics"
                     /translation="MSIQHFRVALIPFFAAFCLPVFAHPETLVKVKDAEDQLGARVGYI
                     ELDLNSGKILESFRPEERFPMMSTFKVLLCGAVLSRIDAGQEQLGRRIHYSQNDLVEYS
                     PVTEKHLTDGMTVRELCSAAITMSDNTAANLLLTTIGGPKELTAFLHNMGDHVTRLDRW
                     EPELNEAIPNDERDTTMPVAMATTLRKLLTGELLTLASRQQLIDWMEADKVAGPLLRSA
                     LPAGWFIADKSGAGERGSRGIIAALGPDGKPSRIVVIYTTGSQATMDERNRQIAEIGAS
                     LIKHW"
     primer_bind     complement(4870..4889)
                     /label=Amp-R
                     /note="Ampicillin resistance gene, reverse primer"
     rep_origin      5683..6271
                     /direction=RIGHT
                     /label=ori
                     /note="high-copy-number ColE1/pMB1/pBR322/pUC origin of
                     replication"
     primer_bind     6172..6191
                     /label=pBR322ori-F
                     /note="pBR322 origin, forward primer"
     primer_bind     6425..6442
                     /label=L4440
                     /note="L4440 vector, forward primer"
     protein_bind    6559..6580
                     /label=CAP binding site
                     /bound_moiety="E. coli catabolite activator protein"
                     /note="CAP binding activates transcription in the presence
                     of cAMP."
     promoter        6595..6625
                     /label=lac promoter
                     /note="promoter for the E. coli lac operon"
     protein_bind    6633..6649
                     /label=lac operator
                     /bound_moiety="lac repressor encoded by lacI"
                     /note="The lac repressor binds to the lac operator to
                     inhibit transcription in E. coli. This inhibition can be
                     relieved by adding lactose or
                     isopropyl-beta-D-thiogalactopyranoside (IPTG)."
     primer_bind     6638..6660
                     /label=M13/pUC Reverse
                     /note="In lacZ gene"
     primer_bind     6657..6673
                     /label=M13 rev
                     /note="common sequencing primer, one of multiple similar
                     variants"
     primer_bind     6657..6673
                     /label=M13 Reverse
                     /note="In lacZ gene. Also called M13-rev"
ORIGIN
        1 ttcgagctcg cccgacattg attattgact agttattaat agtaatcaat tacggggtca
       61 ttagttcata gcccatatat ggagttccgc gttacataac ttacggtaaa tggcccgcct
      121 ggctgaccgc ccaacgaccc ccgcccattg acgtcaataa tgacgtatgt tcccatagta
      181 acgccaatag ggactttcca ttgacgtcaa tgggtggagt atttacggta aactgcccac
      241 ttggcagtac atcaagtgta tcatatgcca agtacgcccc ctattgacgt caatgacggt
      301 aaatggcccg cctggcatta tgcccagtac atgaccttat gggactttcc tacttggcag
      361 tacatctacg tattagtcat cgctattacc atggtgatgc ggttttggca gtacatcaat
      421 gggcgtggat agcggtttga ctcacgggga tttccaagtc tccaccccat tgacgtcaat
      481 gggagtttgt tttggcacca aaatcaacgg gactttccaa aatgtcgtaa caactccgcc
      541 ccattgacgc aaatgggcgg taggcgtgta cggtgggagg tctatataag cagagctcgt
      601 ttagtgaacc gtcagatcgc ctggagacgc catccacgct gttttgacct ccatagaaga
      661 caccgggacc gatccagcct ccgcggccgg gaacggtgca ttggaacgcg gattccccgt
      721 gccaagagtg acgtaagtac cgcctataga gtctataggc ccaccccctt ggcttcgtta
      781 gaacgcggct acaattaata cataacctta tgtatcatac acatacgatt taggtgacac
      841 tatagaataa catccacttt gcctttctct ccacaggtgt ccactcccag gtccaactgc
      901 acctcggttc tatcgattga attcccgaac cgacagtcgg tctcttcacc aaggccattc
      961 gcgccaccat gggctacccc tatgatgtgc ctgactacgc agatctcaat ggtggtggtg
     1021 gtgggtcgag aatgtcccct atactaggtt attggaaaat taagggcctt gtgcaaccca
     1081 ctcgacttct tttggaatat cttgaagaaa aatatgaaga gcatttgtat gagcgcgatg
     1141 aaggtgataa atggcgaaac aaaaagtttg aattgggttt ggagtttccc aatcttcctt
     1201 attatattga tggtgatgtt aaattaacac agtctatggc catcatacgt tatatagctg
     1261 acaagcacaa catgttgggt ggttgtccaa aagagcgtgc agagatttca atgcttgaag
     1321 gagcggtttt ggatattaga tacggtgttt cgagaattgc atatagtaaa gactttgaaa
     1381 ctctcaaagt tgattttctt agcaagctac ctgaaatgct gaaaatgttc gaagatcgtt
     1441 tatgtcataa aacatattta aatggtgatc atgtaaccca tcctgacttc atgttgtatg
     1501 acgctcttga tgttgtttta tacatggacc caatgtgcct ggatgcgttc ccaaaattag
     1561 tttgttttaa aaaacgtatt gaagctatcc cacaaattga taagtacttg aaatccagca
     1621 agtatatagc atggcctttg cagggctggc aagccacgtt tggtggtggc gaccatcctc
     1681 caaaaggtgg aggtggtggg tcgaggggag gttctggtgg atcaggaggt tcaggtggat
     1741 ctgggtcgac gatgagccag gtgctgggga agccgcagcc gcaggacgag gacgacgcgg
     1801 aggaggagga ggaggaggat gagctggtgg ggctagcgga ctacggagac gggcccgact
     1861 cctccgacgc cgatccggac agcggcacag aggagggagt tctggacttc agtgacccct
     1921 tcagcactga agtgaagccg agaatcctgc tcatgggcct gaggagaagc ggcaagtcgt
     1981 ctattcagaa agttgtcttt cacaaaatgt ctcccaacga aactctgttc ttggagagca
     2041 ctaataagat atgccgggaa gatgtttcca acagctcctt tgtcaatttt cagatttggg
     2101 acttcccagg actgattgac ttttttgacc ctacatttga ctatgagatg atcttccggg
     2161 gaacaggagc actgatattt gtcattgact cacaggatga ttacatggaa gccctggcca
     2221 ggctccacct cacggtgacc agggcctaca aagtgaatac tgacatcaac ttcgaggtgt
     2281 ttattcataa agtggatggt ctgtcagatg accacaaaat tgaaacccaa agagatattc
     2341 accagagggc aaacgatgac cttgcagatg ctggattaga aaaaattcac ctcagctttt
     2401 atctgacaag catatatgat cattcaatat ttgaagcttt tagcaaagtt gttcagaaac
     2461 tgattccaca actcccaact ctggagaatt tgctgaacat ctttatctca aattctggaa
     2521 ttgaaaaggc atttctattt gatgtggtca gtaaaattta tattgcaact gatagtactc
     2581 cggtggatat gcaaacctat gagctctgct gtgatatgat agatgtggtt attgacatct
     2641 cttgtattta tggtctcaaa gaagatggag caggaacccc ctatgacaag gaatccacag
     2701 ccatcataaa gcttaataat acaaccgtgc tttatttaaa agaggtgaca aagttcctgg
     2761 ctctcgtttg ctttgtcaga gaggaaagct ttgaaagaaa agggctaatt gactataatt
     2821 ttcattgctt ccggaaggcc attcatgaag tttttgaggt gagaatgaaa gtagtaaaat
     2881 ctcgaaaggt tcagaatcgg ctgcagaaga aaaagagagc cacccctaat gggaccccta
     2941 gagtgctgct gtaggcggcc gctaagtaag taaggatccc cagcttggcc gccatggccc
     3001 aacttgttta ttgcagctta taatggttac aaataaagca atagcatcac aaatttcaca
     3061 aataaagcat ttttttcact gcattctagt tgtggtttgt ccaaactcat caatgtatct
     3121 tatcatgtct ggatcgggaa ttaattcggc gcagcaccat ggcctgaaat aacctctgaa
     3181 agaggaactt ggttaggtac cttctgaggc ggaaagaacc agctgtggaa tgtgtgtcag
     3241 ttagggtgtg gaaagtcccc aggctcccca gcaggcagaa gtatgcaaag catgcatctc
     3301 aattagtcag caaccaggtg tggaaagtcc ccaggctccc cagcaggcag aagtatgcaa
     3361 agcatgcatc tcaattagtc agcaaccata gtcccgcccc taactccgcc catcccgccc
     3421 ctaactccgc ccagttccgc ccattctccg ccccatggct gactaatttt ttttatttat
     3481 gcagaggccg aggccgcctc ggcctctgag ctattccaga agtagtgagg aggctttttt
     3541 ggaggcctag gcttttgcaa aaagctgtta acagcttggc actggccgtc gttttacaac
     3601 gtcgtgactg ggaaaaccct ggcgttaccc aacttaatcg ccttgcagca catccccctt
     3661 tcgccagctg gcgtaatagc gaagaggccc gcaccgatcg cccttcccaa cagttgcgca
     3721 gcctgaatgg cgaatggcgc ctgatgcggt attttctcct tacgcatctg tgcggtattt
     3781 cacaccgcat annnnnnnnn nnnnnnnnnn nnnnnnnnnn nnnnnnnnnn nnnnnnnnnn
     3841 nnnnnnnnnn nnnnnnnnnn nnnnnnnnnn nnnnnnnnnn nnnnnnnnnn nnnnnnnnnn
     3901 nnnnnnnnnn nnnnnnnnnn nnnnnnnnnn nnncnnnnnn nnnnnnnnnn nnnnnnnnnn
     3961 nnnnnnnnnn nnnnnnnnnn nnnnnnnnnn nnnnnnnnnn nnnnnnnnnn nnnnnnnnnn
     4021 nnnnnnnnnn nnnnnnnnnn nnnnnnnnnn nnnnnnnnnn nnnnnnnnnn nnnnnccttt
     4081 gacgttggag tccacgttct ttaatagtgg actcttgttc caaactggaa caacactcaa
     4141 ccctatctcg ggctattctt ttgatttata agggattttg ccgatttcgg cctattggtt
     4201 aaaaaatgag ctgatttaac aaaaatttaa cgcgaatttt aacaaaatat taacgtttac
     4261 aattttatgg tgcactctca gtacaatctg ctctgatgcc gcatagttaa gccagccccg
     4321 acacccgcca acacccgctg acgcgccctg acgggcttgt ctgctcccgg catccgctta
     4381 cagacaagct gtgaccgtct ccgggagctg catgtgtcag aggttttcac cgtcatcacc
     4441 gaaacgcgcg agacgaaagg gcctcgtgat acgcctattt ttataggtta atgtcatgat
     4501 aataatggtt tcttagacgt caggtggcac ttttcgggga aatgtgcgcg gaacccctat
     4561 ttgtttattt ttctaaatac attcaaatat gtatccgctc atgagacaat aaccctgata
     4621 aatgcttcaa taatattgaa aaaggaagag tatgagtatt caacatttcc gtgtcgccct
     4681 tattcccttt tttgcggcat tttgccttcc tgtttttgct cacccagaaa cgctggtgaa
     4741 agtaaaagat gctgaagatc agttgggtgc acgagtgggt tacatcgaac tggatctcaa
     4801 cagcggtaag atccttgaga gttttcgccc cgaagaacgt tttccaatga tgagcacttt
     4861 taaagttctg ctatgtggcg cggtattatc ccgtattgac gccgggcaag agcaactcgg
     4921 tcgccgcata cactattctc agaatgactt ggttgagtac tcaccagtca cagaaaagca
     4981 tcttacggat ggcatgacag taagagaatt atgcagtgct gccataacca tgagtgataa
     5041 cactgcggcc aacttacttc tgacaacgat cggaggaccg aaggagctaa ccgctttttt
     5101 gcacaacatg ggggatcatg taactcgcct tgatcgttgg gaaccggagc tgaatgaagc
     5161 cataccaaac gacgagcgtg acaccacgat gcctgtagca atggcaacaa cgttgcgcaa
     5221 actattaact ggcgaactac ttactctagc ttcccggcaa caattaatag actggatgga
     5281 ggcggataaa gttgcaggac cacttctgcg ctcggccctt ccggctggct ggtttattgc
     5341 tgataaatct ggagccggtg agcgtgggtc tcgcggtatc attgcagcac tggggccaga
     5401 tggtaagccc tcccgtatcg tagttatcta cacgacgggg agtcaggcaa ctatggatga
     5461 acgaaataga cagatcgctg agataggtgc ctcactgatt aagcattggt aactgtcaga
     5521 ccaagtttac tcatatatac tttagattga tttaaaactt catttttaat ttaaaaggat
     5581 ctaggtgaag atcctttttg ataatctcat gaccaaaatc ccttaacgtg agttttcgtt
     5641 ccactgagcg tcagaccccg tagaaaagat caaaggatct tcttgagatc ctttttttct
     5701 gcgcgtaatc tgctgcttgc aaacaaaaaa accaccgcta ccagcggtgg tttgtttgcc
     5761 ggatcaagag ctaccaactc tttttccgaa ggtaactggc ttcagcagag cgcagatacc
     5821 aaatactgtt cttctagtgt agccgtagtt aggccaccac ttcaagaact ctgtagcacc
     5881 gcctacatac ctcgctctgc taatcctgtt accagtggct gctgccagtg gcgataagtc
     5941 gtgtcttacc gggttggact caagacgata gttaccggat aaggcgcagc ggtcgggctg
     6001 aacggggggt tcgtgcacac agcccagctt ggagcgaacg acctacaccg aactgagata
     6061 cctacagcgt gagctatgag aaagcgccac gcttcccgaa gggagaaagg cggacaggta
     6121 tccggtaagc ggcagggtcg gaacaggaga gcgcacgagg gagcttccag ggggaaacgc
     6181 ctggtatctt tatagtcctg tcgggtttcg ccacctctga cttgagcgtc gatttttgtg
     6241 atgctcgtca ggggggcgga gcctatggaa aaacgccagc aacgcggcct ttttacggtt
     6301 cctggccttt tgctggcctt ttgctcacat gttctttcct gcgttatccc ctgattctgt
     6361 ggataaccgt attaccgcct ttgagtgagc tgataccgct cgccgcagcc gaacgaccga
     6421 gcgcagcgag tcagtgagcg aggaagcgga agagcgccca atacgcaaac cgcctctccc
     6481 cgcgcgttgg ccgattcatt aatgcagctg gcacgacagg tttcccgact ggaaagcggg
     6541 cagtgagcgc aacgcaatta atgtgagtta gctcactcat taggcacccc aggctttaca
     6601 ctttatgctt ccggctcgta tgttgtgtgg aattgtgagc ggataacaat ttcacacagg
     6661 aaacagctat gacatgatta cgaattaa
//
