[The description below was written by a language model from this plasmid's Addgene catalogue record and the feature table of its GenBank file.]
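Description:
pRK5-HA GST RagD 121L is a mammalian expression plasmid built on the pRK5 backbone that encodes human RagD (RRAGD, Ras-related GTP binding D) carrying a Q121L substitution. It is maintained in E. coli as a high-copy plasmid through a ColE1/pUC-type origin and selected with ampicillin via the beta-lactamase gene. An f1 origin is also present, along with remnants of the lac promoter/operator region. The held sequence record is a 6,688 bp circle.

Expression in mammalian cells is driven by the human cytomegalovirus immediate-early enhancer and promoter. An SP6 promoter downstream could support in vitro transcription and serves as a sequencing primer site. A Kozak consensus precedes an open reading frame that begins with an HA epitope tag, followed by Schistosoma japonicum glutathione S-transferase. The roughly 1.2 kb RagD insert, cloned between SalI and NotI sites, is fused after these two N-terminal tags. The feature table does not annotate the RagD coding region itself, but the unannotated gap between GST and the SV40 polyadenylation signal is where it would lie. An SV40 early promoter/enhancer segment containing the SV40 origin follows the poly(A) signal, which permits episomal replication in cells expressing large T antigen. No mammalian selection marker is annotated, so the plasmid suits transient transfection.

The HA tag allows immunodetection or immunoprecipitation, and the GST moiety allows glutathione-based pulldown of RagD and its binding partners. The record does not state the functional consequence of Q121L. The associated publication concerns Rag GTPase binding to raptor and amino acid signaling to mTORC1, which points to use in studying those interactions.
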