Addgene plasmid #19309: pRK5-HA GST RagD 121L
Depositing lab: David Sabatini. Depositing organization: Whitehead Institute for Biomedical Research. Publication: The Rag GTPases bind raptor and mediate amino acid signaling to mTORC1. Sancak Y, Peterson TR, Shaul YD, Lindquist RA, Thoreen CC, Bar-Peled L, Sabatini DM. Science. 2008 Jun 13. 320(5882):1496-501. 10.1126/science.1157535 PubMed 18497260.
Backbone
  Vector backbone: pRK5
  Backbone manufacturer: BD PharMingen
  Backbone size w/o insert (bp): 4754
  Vector type: Mammalian Expression
Growth in bacteria
  Bacterial resistance: Ampicillin, 100 μg/mL
  Growth temperature: 37°C
  Growth strain: DH5alpha
  Copy number: High Copy
Gene/Insert
  Gene/Insert name: Ras-related GTP binding D (alt name: RRAGD)
  Species: H. sapiens (human)
  Insert size (bp): 1200
  Mutation: Q121L
  Entrez Gene: RRAGD (a.k.a. RAGD, bA11D8.2.1)
  Tag / fusion protein: HA (N terminal on insert); GST (N terminal on insert)
  Cloning method: Restriction Enzyme; 5′ cloning site SalI (not destroyed); 3′ cloning site NotI (not destroyed)
  Sequencing primers: 5′ SP6, pGEX 5'; 3′ pBABE 3'
Terms and licenses: Academic/Nonprofit Terms; Industry Terms: Not Available to Industry
How to cite: pRK5-HA GST RagD 121L was a gift from David Sabatini (Addgene plasmid # 19309 ; http://n2t.net/addgene:19309 ; RRID:Addgene_19309)
